>Addgene plasmid #248085 | pCGT003_nuclear-mKate2 | addgene full sequence | sequence record 493225 | Addgene NGS Result
TGATAATCTCATGACCAAAATCCCTTAACGTGAGTTTTCGTTCCACTGAGCGTCAGACCCCGTAGAAAAG
ATCAAAGGATCTTCTTGAGATCCTTTTTTTCTGCGCGTAATCTGCTGCTTGCAAACAAAAAAACCACCGC
TACCAGCGGTGGTTTGTTTGCCGGATCAAGAGCTACCAACTCTTTTTCCGAAGGTAACTGGCTTCAGCAG
AGCGCAGATACCAAATACTGTTCTTCTAGTGTAGCCGTAGTTAGGCCACCACTTCAAGAACTCTGTAGCA
CCGCCTACATACCTCGCTCTGCTAATCCTGTTACCAGTGGCTGCTGCCAGTGGCGATAAGTCGTGTCTTA
CCGGGTTGGACTCAAGACGATAGTTACCGGATAAGGCGCAGCGGTCGGGCTGAACGGGGGGTTCGTGCAC
ACAGCCCAGCTTGGAGCGAACGACCTACACCGAACTGAGATACCTACAGCGTGAGCTATGAGAAAGCGCC
ACGCTTCCCGAAGGGAGAAAGGCGGACAGGTATCCGGTAAGCGGCAGGGTCGGAACAGGAGAGCGCACGA
GGGAGCTTCCAGGGGGAAACGCCTGGTATCTTTATAGTCCTGTCGGGTTTCGCCACCTCTGACTTGAGCG
TCGATTTTTGTGATGCTCGTCAGGGGGGCGGAGCCTATGGAAAAACGCCAGCAACGCGGCCTTTTTACGG
TTCCTGGCCTTTTGCTGGCCTTTTGCTCACATGTTCTTTCCTGCGTTATCCCCTGATTCTGTGGATAACC
GTATTACCGCCTTTGAGTGAGCTGATACCGCTCGCCGCAGCCGAACGACCGAGCGCAGCGAGTCAGTGAG
CGAGGAAGCGGAAGAGCGCCCAATACGCAAACCGCCTCTCCCCGCGCGTTGGCCGATTCATTAATGCAGC
TGGCACGACAGGTTTCCCGACTGGAAAGCGGGCAGTGAGCGCAACGCAATTAATGTGAGTTAGCTCACTC
ATTAGGCACCCCAGGCTTTACACTTTATGCTTCCGGCTCGTATGTTGTGTGGAATTGTGAGCGGATAACA
ATTTCACACAGGAAACAGCTATGACCATGATTACGCCAAGCGCGCAATTAACCCTCACTAAAGGGAACAA
AAGCTGGAGCTGCAAGCTTAATGTAGTCTTATGCAATACTCTTGTAGTCTTGCAACATGGTAACGATGAG
TTAGCAACATGCCTTACAAGGAGAGAAAAAGCACCGTGCATGCCGATTGGTGGAAGTAAGGTGGTACGAT
CGTGCCTTATTAGGAAGGCAACAGACGGGTCTGACATGGATTGGACGAACCACTGAATTGCCGCATTGCA
GAGATATTGTATTTAAGTGCCTAGCTCGATACATAAACGGGTCTCTCTGGTTAGACCAGATCTGAGCCTG
GGAGCTCTCTGGCTAACTAGGGAACCCACTGCTTAAGCCTCAATAAAGCTTGCCTTGAGTGCTTCAAGTA
GTGTGTGCCCGTCTGTTGTGTGACTCTGGTAACTAGAGATCCCTCAGACCCTTTTAGTCAGTGTGGAAAA
TCTCTAGCAGTGGCGCCCGAACAGGGACTTGAAAGCGAAAGGGAAACCAGAGGAGCTCTCTCGACGCAGG
ACTCGGCTTGCTGAAGCGCGCACGGCAAGAGGCGAGGGGCGGCGACTGGTGAGTACGCCAAAAATTTTGA
CTAGCGGAGGCTAGAAGGAGAGAGATGGGTGCGAGAGCGTCAGTATTAAGCGGGGGAGAATTAGATCGCG
ATGGGAAAAAATTCGGTTAAGGCCAGGGGGAAAGAAAAAATATAAATTAAAACATATAGTATGGGCAAGC
AGGGAGCTAGAACGATTCGCAGTTAATCCTGGCCTGTTAGAAACATCAGAAGGCTGTAGACAAATACTGG
GACAGCTACAACCATCCCTTCAGACAGGATCAGAAGAACTTAGATCATTATATAATACAGTAGCAACCCT
CTATTGTGTGCATCAAAGGATAGAGATAAAAGACACCAAGGAAGCTTTAGACAAGATAGAGGAAGAGCAA
AACAAAAGTAAGACCACCGCACAGCAAGCGGCCGCTGATCTTCAGACCTGGAGGAGGAGATATGAGGGAC
AATTGGAGAAGTGAATTATATAAATATAAAGTAGTAAAAATTGAACCATTAGGAGTAGCACCCACCAAGG
CAAAGAGAAGAGTGGTGCAGAGAGAAAAAAGAGCAGTGGGAATAGGAGCTTTGTTCCTTGGGTTCTTGGG
AGCAGCAGGAAGCACTATGGGCGCAGCGTCAATGACGCTGACGGTACAGGCCAGACAATTATTGTCTGGT
ATAGTGCAGCAGCAGAACAATTTGCTGAGGGCTATTGAGGCGCAACAGCATCTGTTGCAACTCACAGTCT
GGGGCATCAAGCAGCTCCAGGCAAGAATCCTGGCTGTGGAAAGATACCTAAAGGATCAACAGCTCCTGGG
GATTTGGGGTTGCTCTGGAAAACTCATTTGCACCACTGCTGTGCCTTGGAATGCTAGTTGGAGTAATAAA
TCTCTGGAACAGATTTGGAATCACACGACCTGGATGGAGTGGGACAGAGAAATTAACAATTACACAAGCT
TAATACACTCCTTAATTGAAGAATCGCAAAACCAGCAAGAAAAGAATGAACAAGAATTATTGGAATTAGA
TAAATGGGCAAGTTTGTGGAATTGGTTTAACATAACAAATTGGCTGTGGTATATAAAATTATTCATAATG
ATAGTAGGAGGCTTGGTAGGTTTAAGAATAGTTTTTGCTGTACTTTCTATAGTGAATAGAGTTAGGCAGG
GATATTCACCATTATCGTTTCAGACCCACCTCCCAACCCCGAGGGGACCCATGCATTGCATCTCAATTAG
TCAGCAACCAGGTGTGGAAAGTCCCCAGGCTCCCCAGCAGGCAGAAGTATGCAAAGCATGCGTCTCAATT
AGTCAGCAACCATAGTCCCGCCCCTAACTCCGCCCATCCCGCCCCTAACTCCGCCCAGTTCCGCCCATTC
TCCGCCCCATGGCTGACTAATTTTTTTTATTTATGCAGAGGCCGAGGCCGCCTCGGCCTCTGAGCTATTC
CAGAAGTAGTGAGGAGGCTTTTTTGGAGGCCTAGGCTTTTGCAAAAAGCTTTCTAGAGGTACCACCATGA
AAAAGCCTGAACTCACCGCTACCTCTGTCGAGAAGTTTCTGATCGAAAAGTTCGACAGCGTCTCCGACCT
GATGCAGCTCTCCGAGGGCGAAGAATCTCGGGCTTTCAGCTTCGATGTGGGAGGGCGTGGATATGTCCTG
CGGGTGAATAGCTGCGCCGATGGTTTCTACAAAGATCGCTATGTTTATCGGCACTTTGCATCCGCCGCTC
TCCCTATTCCCGAAGTGCTTGACATTGGGGAGTTCAGCGAGAGCCTGACCTATTGCATCTCCCGCCGTGC
ACAGGGTGTCACCTTGCAAGACCTGCCTGAAACCGAACTGCCCGCTGTTCTCCAGCCCGTCGCCGAGGCC
ATGGATGCCATCGCTGCCGCCGATCTTAGCCAGACCAGCGGGTTCGGCCCATTCGGACCTCAAGGAATCG
GTCAATACACTACATGGCGCGATTTCATCTGCGCTATTGCTGATCCCCATGTGTATCACTGGCAAACTGT
GATGGACGACACCGTCAGTGCCTCCGTCGCCCAGGCTCTCGATGAGCTGATGCTTTGGGCCGAGGACTGC
CCCGAAGTCCGGCACCTCGTGCACGCCGATTTCGGCTCCAACAATGTCCTGACCGACAATGGCCGCATAA
CAGCCGTCATTGACTGGAGCGAGGCCATGTTCGGGGATTCCCAATACGAGGTCGCCAACATCTTCTTCTG
GAGGCCCTGGTTGGCTTGTATGGAGCAGCAGACCCGCTACTTCGAGCGGAGGCATCCCGAGCTTGCAGGA
TCTCCTCGGCTCCGGGCTTATATGCTCCGCATTGGTCTTGACCAACTCTATCAGAGCTTGGTTGACGGCA
ATTTCGATGATGCAGCTTGGGCTCAGGGTCGCTGCGACGCAATCGTCCGGTCCGGAGCCGGGACTGTCGG
GCGTACACAAATCGCCCGCAGAAGCGCTGCCGTCTGGACCGATGGCTGTGTGGAAGTGCTCGCCGATAGT
GGAAACAGACGCCCCAGCACTCGTCCTAGGGCAAAGGATCTGCAGTAATGAGGCGCGCCGTTAACGAATT
CTAGATCTTGAGACAAATGGCAGTATTCATCCACAATTTTAAAAGAAAAGGGGGGATTGGGGGGTACAGT
GCAGGGGAAAGAATAGTAGACATAATAGCAACAGACATACAAACTAAAGAATTACAAAAACAAATTACAA
AAATTCAAAATTTTCGGGTTTATTACAGGGACAGCAGAGATCCACTTTGGCGCCGGCTCGAGGCCTGCAG
GTGCAAAGATGGATAAAGTTTTAAACAGAGAGGAATCTTTGCAGCTAATGGACCTTCTAGGTCTTGAAAG
GAGTGGGAATTGGCTCCGGTGCCCGTCAGTGGGCAGAGCGCACATCGCCCACAGTCCCCGAGAAGTTGGG
GGGAGGGGTCGGCAATTGAACCGGTGCCTAGAGAAGGTGGCGCGGGGTAAACTGGGAAAGTGATGTCGTG
TACTGGCTCCGCCTTTTTCCCGAGGGTGGGGGAGAACCGTATATAAGTGCAGTAGTCGCCGTGAACGTTC
TTTTTCGCAACGGGTTTGCCGCCAGAACACAGGTAAGTGCCGTGTGTGGTTCCCGCGGGCCTGGCCTCTT
TACGGGTTATGGCCCTTGCGTGCCTTGAATTACTTCCACCTGGCTGCAGTACGTGATTCTTGATCCCGAG
CTTCGGGTTGGAAGTGGGTGGGAGAGTTCGAGGCCTTGCGCTTAAGGAGCCCCTTCGCCTCGTGCTTGAG
TTGAGGCCTGGCCTGGGCGCTGGGGCCGCCGCGTGCGAATCTGGTGGCACCTTCGCGCCTGTCTCGCTGC
TTTCGATAAGTCTCTAGCCATTTAAAATTTTTGATGACCTGCTGCGACGCTTTTTTTCTGGCAAGATAGT
CTTGTAAATGCGGGCCAAGATCTGCACACTGGTATTTCGGTTTTTGGGGCCGCGGGCGGCGACGGGGCCC
GTGCGTCCCAGCGCACATGTTCGGCGAGGCGGGGCCTGCGAGCGCGGCCACCGAGAATCGGACGGGGGTA
GTCTCAAGCTGGCCGGCCTGCTCTGGTGCCTGGCCTCGCGCCGCCGTGTATCGCCCCGCCCTGGGCGGCA
AGGCTGGCCCGGTCGGCACCAGTTGCGTGAGCGGAAAGATGGCCGCTTCCCGGCCCTGCTGCAGGGAGCT
CAAAATGGAGGACGCGGCGCTCGGGAGAGCGGGCGGGTGAGTCACCCACACAAAGGAAAAGGGCCTTTCC
GTCCTCAGCCGTCGCTTCATGTGACTCCACGGAGTACCGGGCGCCGTCCAGGCACCTCGATTAGTTCTCG
AGCTTTTGGAGTACGTCGTCTTTAGGTTGGGGGGAGGGGTTTTATGCGATGGAGTTTCCCCACACTGAGT
GGGTGGAGACTGAAGTTAGGCCAGCTTGGCACTTGATGTAATTCTCCTTGGAATTTGCCCTTTTTGAGTT
TGGATCTTGGTTCATTCTCAAGCCTCAGACAGTGGTTCAAAGTTTTTTTCTTCCATTTCAGGTGTCGTGA
GGCTAGCGCCACCATGGTGCCTAAGAAAAAACGGAAAGTGAGCGAGCTGATTAAGGAGAACATGCACATG
AAGCTGTACATGGAGGGCACCGTGAACAACCACCACTTCAAGTGCACATCCGAGGGCGAAGGCAAGCCCT
ACGAGGGCACCCAGACCATGAGAATCAAGGCGGTCGAGGGCGGCCCTCTCCCCTTCGCCTTCGACATCCT
GGCTACCAGCTTCATGTACGGCAGCAAAACCTTCATCAACCACACCCAGGGCATCCCCGACTTCTTTAAG
CAGTCCTTCCCCGAGGGCTTCACATGGGAGAGAGTCACCACATACGAAGACGGGGGCGTGCTGACCGCTA
CCCAGGACACCAGCCTCCAGGACGGCTGCCTCATCTACAACGTCAAGATCAGAGGGGTGAACTTCCCATC
CAACGGCCCTGTGATGCAGAAGAAAACACTCGGCTGGGAGGCCTCCACCGAGACCCTGTACCCCGCTGAC
GGCGGCCTGGAAGGCAGAGCCGACATGGCCCTGAAGCTCGTGGGCGGGGGCCACCTGATCTGCAACTTGA
AGACCACATACAGATCCAAGAAACCCGCTAAGAACCTCAAGATGCCCGGCGTCTACTATGTGGACAGAAG
ACTGGAAAGAATCAAGGAGGCCGACAAAGAGACCTACGTCGAGCAGCACGAGGTGGCTGTGGCCAGATAC
TGCGACCTCCCTAGCAAACTGGGGCACAGACCTAAGAAAAAACGGAAAGTATGAGGATCCACGCGTTAAG
TCGACAATCAACCTCTGGATTACAAAATTTGTGAAAGATTGACTGGTATTCTTAACTATGTTGCTCCTTT
TACGCTATGTGGATACGCTGCTTTAATGCCTTTGTATCATGCTATTGCTTCCCGTATGGCTTTCATTTTC
TCCTCCTTGTATAAATCCTGGTTGCTGTCTCTTTATGAGGAGTTGTGGCCCGTTGTCAGGCAACGTGGCG
TGGTGTGCACTGTGTTTGCTGACGCAACCCCCACTGGTTGGGGCATTGCCACCACCTGTCAGCTCCTTTC
CGGGACTTTCGCTTTCCCCCTCCCTATTGCCACGGCGGAACTCATCGCCGCCTGCCTTGCCCGCTGCTGG
ACAGGGGCTCGGCTGTTGGGCACTGACAATTCCGTGGTGTTGTCGGGGAAATCATCGTCCTTTCCTTGGC
TGCTCGCCTGTGTTGCCACCTGGATTCTGCGCGGGACGTCCTTCTGCTACGTCCCTTCGGCCCTCAATCC
AGCGGACCTTCCTTCCCGCGGCCTGCTGCCGGCTCTGCGGCCTCTTCCGCGTCTTCGCCTTCGCCCTCAG
ACGAGTCGGATCTCCCTTTGGGCCGCCTCCCCGCGTCGACTTTAAGACCAATGACTTACAAGGCAGCTGT
AGATCTTAGCCACTTTTTAAAAGAAAAGGGGGGACTGGAAGGGCTAATTCACTCCCAACGAAGACAAGAT
CTGCTTTTTGCTTGTACTGGGTCTCTCTGGTTAGACCAGATCTGAGCCTGGGAGCTCTCTGGCTAACTAG
GGAACCCACTGCTTAAGCCTCAATAAAGCTTGCCTTGAGTGCTTCAAGTAGTGTGTGCCCGTCTGTTGTG
TGACTCTGGTAACTAGAGATCCCTCAGACCCTTTTAGTCAGTGTGGAAAATCTCTAGCAGTACGTATAGT
AGTTCATGTCATCTTATTATTCAGTATTTATAACTTGCAAAGAAATGAATATCAGAGAGTGAGAGGAACT
TGTTTATTGCAGCTTATAATGGTTACAAATAAAGCAATAGCATCACAAATTTCACAAATAAAGCATTTTT
TTCACTGCATTCTAGTTGTGGTTTGTCCAAACTCATCAATGTATCTTATCATGTCTGGCTCTAGCTATCC
CGCCCCTAACTCCGCCCATCCCGCCCCTAACTCCGCCCAGTTCCGCCCATTCTCCGCCCCATGGCTGACT
AATTTTTTTTATTTATGCAGAGGCCGAGGCCGCCTCGGCCTCTGAGCTATTCCAGAAGTAGTGAGGAGGC
TTTTTTGGAGGCCTAGGGACGTACCCAATTCGCCCTATAGTGAGTCGTATTACGCGCGCTCACTGGCCGT
CGTTTTACAACGTCGTGACTGGGAAAACCCTGGCGTTACCCAACTTAATCGCCTTGCAGCACATCCCCCT
TTCGCCAGCTGGCGTAATAGCGAAGAGGCCCGCACCGATCGCCCTTCCCAACAGTTGCGCAGCCTGAATG
GCGAATGGG
[124 nt withheld, positions 7920-8043]
C
[91 nt withheld, positions 8045-8135]
A
[49 nt withheld, positions 8137-8185]
CCTTTGACGTTGGAGTCCACGTTCTTT
[37 nt withheld, positions 8213-8249]
ACCCTATCTCGGTCTATTCTTTTGATTTATAAGGGATTTTGCCGATTTCGGCCTATTGGTTAAAAAATGA
GCTGATTTAACAAAAATTTAACGCGAATTTTAACAAAATATTAACGCTTACAATTTAGGTGGCACTTTTC
GGGGAAATGTGCGCGGAACCCCTATTTGTTTATTTTTCTAAATACATTCAAATATGTATCCGCTCATGAG
ACAATAACCCTGATAAATGCTTCAATAATATTGAAAAAGGAAGAGTATGAGTATTCAACATTTCCGTGTC
GCCCTTATTCCCTTTTTTGCGGCATTTTGCCTTCCTGTTTTTGCTCACCCAGAAACGCTGGTGAAAGTAA
AAGATGCTGAAGATCAGTTGGGTGCACGAGTGGGTTACATCGAACTGGATCTCAACAGCGGTAAGATCCT
TGAGAGTTTTCGCCCCGAAGAACGTTTTCCAATGATGAGCACTTTTAAAGTTCTGCTATGTGGCGCGGTA
TTATCCCGTATTGACGCCGGGCAAGAGCAACTCGGTCGCCGCATACACTATTCTCAGAATGACTTGGTTG
AGTACTCACCAGTCACAGAAAAGCATCTTACGGATGGCATGACAGTAAGAGAATTATGCAGTGCTGCCAT
AACCATGAGTGATAACACTGCGGCCAACTTACTTCTGACAACGATCGGAGGACCGAAGGAGCTAACCGCT
TTTTTGCACAACATGGGGGATCATGTAACTCGCCTTGATCGTTGGGAACCGGAGCTGAATGAAGCCATAC
CAAACGACGAGCGTGACACCACGATGCCTGTAGCAATGGCAACAACGTTGCGCAAACTATTAACTGGCGA
ACTACTTACTCTAGCTTCCCGGCAACAATTAATAGACTGGATGGAGGCGGATAAAGTTGCAGGACCACTT
CTGCGCTCGGCCCTTCCGGCTGGCTGGTTTATTGCTGATAAATCTGGAGCCGGTGAGCGTGGGTCTCGCG
GTATCATTGCAGCACTGGGGCCAGATGGTAAGCCCTCCCGTATCGTAGTTATCTACACGACGGGGAGTCA
GGCAACTATGGATGAACGAAATAGACAGATCGCTGAGATAGGTGCCTCACTGATTAAGCATTGGTAACTG
TCAGACCAAGTTTACTCATATATACTTTAGATTGATTTAAAACTTCATTTTTAATTTAAAAGGATCTAGG
TGAAGATCCTTTT
Features (pLannotate 1.2.2; 30 found; start..end, strand, type, name):
     85..673     +  rep_origin     ori: high-copy-number ColE1/pMB1/pBR322/pUC origin of replication
    856..948     +  CDS            lacI (fragment): lac repressor; lacI; The lac repressor binds to the lac operator to inhibit transcription in E. coli. This inhibition can be relieved by adding lactose or isopropyl-β-D-thiogalactopyranoside (IPTG).
    961..982     +  protein_bind   CAP binding site: CAP binding activates transcription in the presence of cAMP. E. coli catabolite activator protein
    997..1027    +  promoter       lac promoter: promoter for the E. coli lac operon
   1035..1051    +  protein_bind   lac operator: The lac repressor binds to the lac operator to inhibit transcription in E. coli. This inhibition can be relieved by adding lactose or isopropyl-β-D-thiogalactopyranoside (IPTG). lac repressor encoded by lacI
   1096..1114    +  promoter       T3 promoter: promoter for bacteriophage T3 RNA polymerase
   1142..1368    +  promoter       RSV promoter: Rous sarcoma virus enhancer/promoter
   1369..1549    +  LTR            5' LTR (truncated): truncated 5' long terminal repeat (LTR) from HIV-1
   1596..1721    +  misc_feature   HIV-1 Ψ: packaging signal of human immunodeficiency virus type 1
   1705..2068    +  CDS            HIV-1 gag (fragment): gag protein from human immunodeficiency virus 1; gag
   2214..2447    +  misc_feature   RRE: The Rev response element (RRE) of HIV-1 allows for Rev-dependent mRNA export from the nucleus to the cytoplasm.
   2824..2850    +  CDS            Rev (fragment): human immunodeficiency virus 1 (HIV-1) Rev protein; rev; enhances nuclear export of unspliced and incompletely spliced viral mRNAs
   2857..2880    +  promoter       SV40 promoter (fragment): SV40 early promoter
   2881..2952    +  promoter       SV40 promoter (fragment): SV40 enhancer and early promoter
   2976..3111    +  rep_origin     SV40 ori: SV40 origin of replication
   3147..4168    +  CDS            HygR (fragment): hygromycin B phosphotransferase confers resistance to hygromycin
   4237..4354    +  misc_feature   cPPT/CTS: central polypurine tract and central termination sequence of HIV-1
   4419..4485    +  CDS            small t antigen (fragment): SV40 (simian virus 40) small t antigen
   4492..5670    +  promoter       EF-1α promoter: strong constitutive promoter for human elongation factor EF-1α
   5708..6400    +  CDS            mKate2: mKate2 is a basic (constitutively fluorescent) red fluorescent protein published in 2009, derived from Entacmaea quadricolor. It is reported to be a rapidly-maturing monomer with moderate acid sensitivity.
   6446..7034    +  misc_feature   WPRE: woodchuck hepatitis virus posttranscriptional regulatory element
   7085..7104    +  misc_feature   cPPT/CTS (fragment): central polypurine tract and central termination sequence of HIV-1
   7106..7339    +  LTR            3' LTR (ΔU3): self-inactivating 3' long terminal repeat (LTR) from HIV-1
   7417..7538    +  polyA_signal   SV40 poly(A) signal: SV40 polyadenylation signal
   7578..7713    +  rep_origin     SV40 ori: SV40 origin of replication
   7734..7752    -  promoter       T7 promoter: promoter for bacteriophage T7 RNA polymerase
   7760..7915    +  CDS            lacZα (fragment): LacZα fragment of β-galactosidase; lacZ fragment
   7920..8348    +  rep_origin     f1 ori (sequence partly withheld): f1 bacteriophage origin of replication; arrow indicates direction of (+) strand synthesis
   8401..8505    +  promoter       AmpR promoter: bla
   8506..9366    +  CDS            AmpR: β-lactamase; bla; confers resistance to ampicillin, carbenicillin, and related antibiotics
