[The description below was written by a language model from this plasmid's Addgene catalogue record and pLannotate feature annotations shown in this document.]
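Description:
pCGT003_nuclear-mKate2 is a lentiviral transfer plasmid for mammalian expression, built on the pLX_313-EGFP backbone and designed to give constitutive, nucleus-localised red fluorescence. In bacteria it is maintained through a high-copy ColE1/pUC-type origin and selected with ampicillin via the β-lactamase gene. An f1 origin and remnants of a lac/lacZα cloning region flanked by T3 and T7 promoters are also present. The catalogue lists a total size of about 9.8 kb, whereas the sequenced record behind the feature table is 9,452 nt.

The viral portion follows a third-generation, self-inactivating layout. An RSV promoter drives a truncated HIV-1 5' LTR, which allows Tat-independent production of genomic RNA. This is followed by the Ψ packaging signal with a gag fragment, the Rev response element for nuclear export of unspliced RNA, a cPPT/CTS element that aids nuclear import, and a ΔU3 3' LTR that disables LTR promoter activity after integration. An SV40 poly(A) signal lies downstream.

Between the LTRs are two expression units. An SV40 early promoter and origin drives hygromycin B phosphotransferase for selection of transduced cells. The human EF-1α promoter drives the 693 bp mKate2 coding sequence, a monomeric, rapidly maturing far-red fluorescent protein, and a WPRE after it enhances transcript expression. According to the record, the CAAX box and degron tag of the parent construct were removed and SV40 nuclear localisation signals were added at both the N and C termini of the fluorophore. These short tags are not annotated separately in the feature table.

The stated purpose is lentiviral packaging for stable nuclear labelling, which is useful for identifying or tracking cells by imaging.
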