Addgene plasmid #248085: pCGT003_nuclear-mKate2
Purpose: Constitutive expression of NLS-tagged mKate2 from EF1-alpha promoter (for lentiviral packaging)
Depositing lab: Arjun Raj. Depositing organization: University of Pennsylvania. Publication: Lineage memory shapes viral resistance barriers in human skin. Van Eyndhoven LC, Kinsler G, Zhang J, O'Farrell A, Abderrahim R, Srivastav A, Triandafillou CG, Greco TM, Zaret KS, Cristea IM, Orzalli MH, Drayman N, Singh A, Raj A. bioRxiv [Preprint]. 2025 Jun 27:2025.06.27.661951. doi: 10.1101/2025.06.27.661951. PubMed 40666908.
Backbone
  Vector backbone: pLX_313-EGFP
  Backbone manufacturer: Addgene
  Backbone size w/o insert (bp): 8800
  Total vector size (bp): 9800
  Modifications to backbone: Removed CAAX box and DD (degron tag), added 2x NLS at N and C termini of fluorophore.
  Vector type: Mammalian Expression, Lentiviral
  Selectable markers: Hygromycin
Growth in bacteria
  Bacterial resistance: Ampicillin, 100 μg/mL
  Growth temperature: 37°C
  Growth strain: NEB Stable
  Copy number: Unknown
Gene/Insert
  Gene/Insert name: mKate2
  Species: Synthetic
  Insert size (bp): 693
  GenBank ID: QJE38016.1
  Promoter: EF1-alpha
  Tag / fusion protein: SV40 NLS (N terminal on insert); SV40 NLS (C terminal on insert)
  Cloning method: Gibson Cloning
  Sequencing primers: 5′ gtgagcaagggcgaggag; 3′ acaacgggccacaactcctcataa
Terms and licenses: Academic/Nonprofit Terms; Industry Terms: Not Available to Industry
Depositor comments: Please visit https://doi.org/10.1101/2025.06.27.661951 for bioRxiv preprint.
How to cite: pCGT003_nuclear-mKate2 was a gift from Arjun Raj (Addgene plasmid # 248085 ; http://n2t.net/addgene:248085 ; RRID:Addgene_248085)
